Addgene plasmid #166030: pRS403red-­luxTA2-­4F
Purpose: Expresses luxTA(2-4F) mutant
Depositing lab: Jun Ishii. Depositing organization: Kobe University. Publication: Robust and flexible platform for directed evolution of yeast genetic switches. Tominaga M, Nozaki K, Umeno D, Ishii J, Kondo A. Nat Commun. 2021 Mar 23;12(1):1846. doi: 10.1038/s41467-021-22134-y. PubMed 33758180.
Backbone
  Vector backbone: pRS403red
  Total vector size (bp): 6943
  Vector type: Yeast Expression, Synthetic Biology
  Selectable markers: HIS3
Growth in bacteria
  Bacterial resistance: Ampicillin, 100 μg/mL
  Growth temperature: 37°C
  Growth strain: DH5alpha
  Copy number: High Copy
Gene/Insert
  Gene/Insert name: luxR
  Species: Vibrio fischeri
  Mutation: S116Y, W201R, codon-optimized for expression in yeast
  Promoter: pPGK1 mutant
  Tag / fusion protein: three copies of VP16 (VP48) (N terminal on insert); Nuclear localization signal (N terminal on insert)
  Cloning method: Ligation Independent Cloning
  Sequencing primers: 5′ T7, M13/pUC Forward; 3′ M13/pUC Reverse
Terms and licenses: Academic/Nonprofit Terms; Industry Terms: Not Available to Industry
How to cite: pRS403red-­luxTA2-­4F was a gift from Jun Ishii (Addgene plasmid # 166030 ; http://n2t.net/addgene:166030 ; RRID:Addgene_166030)
