[The description below was written by a language model from this plasmid's Addgene catalogue record and pLannotate feature annotations shown in this document.]
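Description:
pRS403red-luxTA2-4F is a 6,943 bp yeast expression plasmid built on pRS403red, a derivative of the pRS403 family. The feature table shows no yeast replication origin or centromere, which fits the integrating design typical of pRS403-type vectors, although the record does not explicitly state the mode of maintenance in yeast. Selection in Saccharomyces cerevisiae relies on the HIS3 auxotrophic marker with its own promoter; a flanking fragment of the neighbouring MRM1/PET56 gene comes along with the HIS3 genomic segment. In E. coli the plasmid is propagated at high copy through a ColE1/pUC-type origin and selected with ampicillin via the β-lactamase gene. An f1 origin, lacZα remnant, lac promoter/operator and T7 and T3 promoters flanking the cloning site are carried over from the pBluescript-style backbone.

The payload is a synthetic transcriptional activator, luxTA, based on the Vibrio (Aliivibrio) fischeri quorum-sensing regulator LuxR, which binds an acyl-homoserine lactone autoinducer. The luxR coding sequence is codon-optimized for yeast and carries the S116Y and W201R substitutions that define the 2-4F variant. At its N terminus it is fused to three copies of the herpes simplex virus VP16 minimal activation domain (VP48) and an SV40-type nuclear localization signal, so the bacterial DNA-binding protein is imported into the nucleus and can recruit the eukaryotic transcription machinery. Expression is driven by a mutant PGK1 promoter, which is listed in the catalogue but not annotated in the feature table (it presumably lies in the unannotated region upstream of the fusion), and is terminated by the PGK1 terminator. The construct expresses this mutant activator in work on directed evolution of yeast genetic switches.
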