Features (pLannotate 1.2.2; 24 found; start..end, strand, type, name):
    137..186     +  misc_feature   bom (fragment): basis of mobility region from pBR322
    194..955     -  CDS            MRM1 (fragment): MRM1_YEAST - Also known as PET56 From Saccharomyces cerevisiae (strain ATCC 204508 / S288c) (Baker's yeast).
   1005..1192    +  promoter       HIS3 promoter: S. cerevisiae HIS3
   1193..1852    +  CDS            HIS3: HIS7_YEAST - Experimental evidence at protein level: Swiss-Prot protein existence level 1. From Saccharomyces cerevisiae (strain ATCC 204508 / S288c) (Baker's yeast).
   2063..2114    +  misc_feature   bom (fragment): basis of mobility region from pBR322
   2142..2570    -  rep_origin     f1 ori (sequence partly withheld): f1 bacteriophage origin of replication; arrow indicates direction of (+) strand synthesis
   2574..2729    -  CDS            lacZα (fragment): LacZα fragment of β-galactosidase; lacZ fragment
   2737..2755    +  promoter       T7 promoter: promoter for bacteriophage T7 RNA polymerase
   2764..2784    -  misc_feature   MCS (fragment): pBluescript multiple cloning site
   3472..3495    +  CDS            VP96 (fragment): 6 tandem repeats of the minimal activation domain of herpes simplex virus VP16 (Cheng et al., 2013)
   3541..3557    +  CDS            VP64 (fragment): tetrameric repeat of the minimal activation domain of herpes simplex virus VP16 (Beerli et al., 1998)
   3583..3602    +  CDS            SV40 NLS (fragment): nuclear localization signal of SV40 (simian virus 40) large T antigen
   3607..4350    +  CDS            luxR: LUXR_ALIFS - Experimental evidence at protein level: Swiss-Prot protein existence level 1. Transcriptional activator of the bioluminescence operon. Binds to the OHHL autoinducer. From Aliivibrio fischeri (Vibrio fischeri).
   4366..4636    +  terminator     PGK1 terminator: S. cerevisae PGK1; transcription terminator for 3-phosphoglycerate kinase gene
   4647..4670    -  misc_feature   MCS (fragment): pBluescript multiple cloning site
   4683..4701    -  promoter       T3 promoter: promoter for bacteriophage T3 RNA polymerase
   4746..4762    -  protein_bind   lac operator: The lac repressor binds to the lac operator to inhibit transcription in E. coli. This inhibition can be relieved by adding lactose or isopropyl-β-D-thiogalactopyranoside (IPTG). lac repressor encoded by lacI
   4770..4800    -  promoter       lac promoter: promoter for the E. coli lac operon
   4817..4836    -  protein_bind   CAP binding site (fragment): CAP binding activates transcription in the presence of cAMP. E. coli catabolite activator protein
   4849..4941    -  CDS            lacI (fragment): lac repressor; lacI; The lac repressor binds to the lac operator to inhibit transcription in E. coli. This inhibition can be relieved by adding lactose or isopropyl-β-D-thiogalactopyranoside (IPTG).
   5124..5712    -  rep_origin     ori: high-copy-number ColE1/pMB1/pBR322/pUC origin of replication
   5883..6743    -  CDS            AmpR: β-lactamase; bla; confers resistance to ampicillin, carbenicillin, and related antibiotics
   6744..6848    -  promoter       AmpR promoter: bla
   6943..35      +  CDS            rop (fragment) (across the origin): Rop protein, which maintains plasmids at low copy number; rop
>Addgene plasmid #166030 | pRS403red-­luxTA2-­4F | addgene full sequence | sequence record 328863 | Addgene NGS Result
TCGCGCGTTTCGGTGATGACGGTGAAAACCTCTGACACATGCAGCTCCCGGAGACGGTCACAGCTTGTCT
GTAAGCGGATGCCGGGAGCAGACAAGCCCGTCAGGGCGCGTCAGCGGGTGTTGGCGGGTGTCGGGGCTGG
CTTAACTATGCGGCATCAGAGCAGATTGTACTGAGAGTGCACCATAAATTCCTATTGTGAGGGTCAGTTA
TTTCATCCAGATATAACCCGAGAGGAAACTTCTTAGCGTCTGTTTTCGTACCATAAGGCAGTTCATGAGG
TATATTTTCGTTATTGAAGCCCAGCTCGTGAATGCTTAATGCTGCTGAACTGGTGTCCATGTCGCCTAGC
TACGCAATCTCCACAGGCTGCAAAGGTTTTGTCTCAAGAGCAATGTTATTGTGCACCCCGTAATTGGTCA
ACAAGTTTAATCTGTGCTTGTCCACCAGCTCTGTCGTAACCTTCAGTTCATCGACTATCTGAAGAAATTT
ACTAGGAATAGTGCCATGGTACAGCAACCGAGAATGGCAATTTCTACTCGGGTTCAGCAACGCTGCATAA
ACGCTGTTGGTGCCGTAGACATATTCGAAGATAGGATTATCATTCATAAGTTTCAGAGCAATGTCCTTAT
TCTGGAACTTGGATTTATGGCTCTTTTGGTTTAATTTCGCCTGATTCTTGATCTCCTTTAGCTTCTCGAC
GTGGGCCTTTTTCTTGCCATATGGATCCGCTGCACGGTCCTGTTCCCTAGCATGTACGTGAGCGTATTTC
CTTTTAAACCACGACGCTTTGTCTTCATTCAACGTTTCCCATTGTTTTTTTCTACTATTGCTTTGCTGTG
GGAAAAACTTATCGAAAGATGACGACTTTTTCTTAATTCTCGTTTTAAGAGCTTGGTGAGCGCTAGGAGT
CACTGCCAGGTATCGTTTGAACACGGCATTAGTCAGGGAAGTCATAACACAGTCCTTTCCCGCAATTTTC
TTTTTCTATTACTCTTGGCCTCCTCTAGTACACTCTATATTTTTTTATGCCTCGGTAATGATTTTCATTT
TTTTTTTTCCACCTAGCGGATGACTCTTTTTTTTTCTTAGCGATTGGCATTATCACATAATGAATTATAC
ATTATATAAAGTAATGTGATTTCTTCGAAGAATATACTAAAAAATGAGCAGGCAAGATAAACGAAGGCAA
AGATGACAGAGCAGAAAGCCCTAGTAAAGCGTATTACAAATGAAACCAAGATTCAGATTGCGATCTCTTT
AAAGGGTGGTCCCCTAGCGATAGAGCACTCGATCTTCCCAGAAAAAGAGGCAGAAGCAGTAGCAGAACAG
GCCACACAATCGCAAGTGATTAACGTCCACACAGGTATAGGGTTTCTGGACCATATGATACATGCTCTGG
CCAAGCATTCCGGCTGGTCGCTAATCGTTGAGTGCATTGGTGACTTACACATAGACGACCATCACACCAC
TGAAGACTGCGGGATTGCTCTCGGTCAAGCTTTTAAAGAGGCGCTAGGGGCCGTGCGTGGAGTAAAAAGG
TTTGGATCAGGATTTGCGCCTTTGGATGAGGCACTTTCCAGAGCGGTGGTAGATCTTTCGAACAGGCCGT
ACGCAGTTGTCGAACTTGGTTTGCAAAGGGAGAAAGTAGGAGATCTCTCTTGCGAGATGATCCCGCATTT
TCTTGAAAGCTTTGCAGAGGCTAGCAGAATTACCCTCCACGTTGATTGTCTGCGAGGCAAGAATGATCAT
CACCGTAGTGAGAGTGCGTTCAAGGCTCTTGCGGTTGCCATAAGAGAAGCCACCTCGCCCAATGGTACCA
ACGATGTTCCCTCCACCAAAGGTGTTCTTATGTAGTGACACCGATTATTTAAAGCTGCAGCATACGATAT
ATATACATGTGTATATATGTATACCTATGAATGTCAGTAAGTATGTATACGAACAGTATGATACTGAAGA
TGACAAGGTAATGCATCATTCTATACGTGTCATTCTGAACGAGGCGCGCTTTCCTTTTTTCTTTTTGCTT
TTTCTTTTTTTTTCTCTTGAACTCGACGGATCTATGCGGTGTGAAATACCGCACAGATGCGTAAGGAGAA
AATACCGCATCAGGAAATTGTAAGCGTTAATATTTTGTTAAAATTCGCGTTAAATTTTTGTTAAATCAGC
TCATTTTTTAACCAATAGGCCGAAATCGGCAAAATCCCTTATAAATCAAAAGAATAGACCGAGATAGGGT
[37 nt withheld, positions 2241-2277]
AAAGAACGTGGACTCCAACGTCAAAGG
[49 nt withheld, positions 2305-2353]
T
[91 nt withheld, positions 2355-2445]
G
[124 nt withheld, positions 2447-2570]
CCATTCGCCATTCAGGCTGCGCAACTGTTGGGAAGGGCGATCGGTGCGGGCCTCTTCGCTATTACGCCAG
CTGGCGAAAGGGGGATGTGCTGCAAGGCGATTAAGTTGGGTAACGCCAGGGTTTTCCCAGTCACGACGTT
GTAAAACGACGGCCAGTGAGCGCGCGTAATACGACTCACTATAGGGCGAATTGGGTACCGGGCCCCCCCT
CGAGAAAGATGCCGATTTGGGCGCGAATCCTTTATTTTGGCTTCACCCTCATACTATTATCAGGGCCAGA
AAAAGGAAGTGTTTCCCTCCTTCTTGAATTGATGTTACCCTCATAAAGCACGTGGCCTCTTATCGAGAAA
GAAATTACCGTCGCTCGTGATTTGTTTGCAAAAAGAACAAAACTGAAAAAACCCAGACACGCTCGACTTC
CTGTCTTCCTATTGATTGCAGCTTCCAATTTCGTCACACAACAAGGTCCTAGCGACGGCTCACAGGTTTT
GTAACAAGCAATCGAAGGTTCTGGAATGGCGGGAAAGGGTTTAGTACCACATGCTATGATGCCCACTGTG
ATCTCCAGAGCAAAGTTCGTTCGATCGTACTGTTACTCTCTCTCTTTCAAACAGAATTGTCCGAATCGTG
TGACAACAACAGCCTGTTCTCACACACTCTTTTCTTCTAACCAAGGGGGTGGTTTAGTTTAGTAGAACCT
CGTGAAACTTACATTTACATATATATAAACTTGCATAAATTGGTCAATGCAAGAAATACATATTTGGTCT
TTTCTAATTCGTAGTTTTTCAAGTTCTTAGATGCTTTCTTTTTCTCTTTTTTACAGATCACCAAGGAAGT
AATTATCTACTTTTTACAACAAATATAAAACGCTAGCGTCGACATGCCAGCCGATGCTTTGGATGATTTC
GATTTGGATATGTTGCCTGCTGATGCATTGGACGATTTTGACTTAGACATGTTACCAGCAGACGCATTGG
ATGACTTCGACCTTGATATGCTACCAGGTCCACCAAAAAAGAAGAGAAAGGTTGAAAACATCAACGCTGA
TGACACCTACAGAATCATCAACAAGATTAAGGCTTGCAGGTCTAACAACGATATTAACCAGTGTTTGTCC
GACATGACCAAGATGGTTCATTGCGAATATTACTTGTTGGCCATCATCTACCCACACTCTATGGTTAAGT
CCGACATTTCCATTTTGGACAACTACCCAAAAAAATGGCGTCAGTATTACGATGATGCCAACTTGATTAA
GTACGACCCAATCGTTGATTACTCCAACTCTAATCATTCTCCCATCAACTGGAACATCTTCGAAAACAAT
GCCGTCAACAAAAAGTCCCCAAACGTTATCAAAGAAGCTAAGACCTATGGTTTGATTACCGGTTTTTCTT
TCCCAATTCATACCGCTAACAATGGTTTCGGTATGTTGTCTTTTGCCCACTCTGAAAAGGATAACTACAT
CGACTCATTATTCTTGCATGCCTGCATGAACATTCCATTGATAGTTCCATCTCTGGTCGATAACTATAGG
AAGATTAACATTGCCAACAACAAGTCCAACAACGATTTGACCAAAAGGGAAAAAGAATGTTTGGCTTGGG
CTTGCGAAGGTAAATCTTCTAGGGATATTTCCAAGATTTTGGGTTGCTCTGAAAGAACCGTTACTTTCCA
TTTGACTAACGCCCAAATGAAGTTGAACACTACCAACAGATGCCAGTCTATTTCTAAGGCTATTTTGACC
GGTGCTATTGATTGTCCATACTTTAAGAATTAAGATCTGAAATAAATTGAATTGAATTGAAATCGATAGA
TCAATTTTTTTCTTTTCTCTTTCCCCATCCTTTACGCTAAAATAATAGTTTATTTTATTTTTTGAATATT
TTTTATTTATATACGTATATATAGACTATTATTTATCTTTTAATGATTATTAAGATTTTTATTAAAAAAA
AATTCGCTCCTCTTTTAATGCCTTTATGCAGTTTTTTTTTCCCATTCGATATTTCTATGTTCGGGTTCAG
CGTATTTTAAGCTTAATAACTCGAAAATTCTGCGTTCGTTAAAGCTGCGGCCGCCACCGCGGTGGAGCTC
CAGCTTTTGTTCCCTTTAGTGAGGGTTAATTGCGCGCTTGGCGTAATCATGGTCATAGCTGTTTCCTGTG
TGAAATTGTTATCCGCTCACAATTCCACACAACATACGAGCCGGAAGCATAAAGTGTAAAGCCTGGGGTG
CCTAAAGAGTGAGCTAACTCACATTAATTGCGTTGCGCTCACTGCCCGCTTTCCAGTCGGGAAACCTGTC
GTGCCAGCTGCATTAATGAATCGGCCAACGCGCGGGGAGAGGCGGTTTGCGTATTGGGCGCTCTTCCGCT
TCCTCGCTCACTGACTCGCTGCGCTCGGTCGTTCGGCTGCGGCGAGCGGTATCAGCTCACTCAAAGGCGG
TAATACGGTTATCCACAGAATCAGGGGATAACGCAGGAAAGAACATGTGAGCAAAAGGCCAGCAAAAGGC
CAGGAACCGTAAAAAGGCCGCGTTGCTGGCGTTTTTCCATAGGCTCCGCCCCCCTGACGAGCATCACAAA
AATCGACGCTCAAGTCAGAGGTGGCGAAACCCGACAGGACTATAAAGATACCAGGCGTTTCCCCCTGGAA
GCTCCCTCGTGCGCTCTCCTGTTCCGACCCTGCCGCTTACCGGATACCTGTCCGCCTTTCTCCCTTCGGG
AAGCGTGGCGCTTTCTCATAGCTCACGCTGTAGGTATCTCAGTTCGGTGTAGGTCGTTCGCTCCAAGCTG
GGCTGTGTGCACGAACCCCCCGTTCAGCCCGACCGCTGCGCCTTATCCGGTAACTATCGTCTTGAGTCCA
ACCCGGTAAGACACGACTTATCGCCACTGGCAGCAGCCACTGGTAACAGGATTAGCAGAGCGAGGTATGT
AGGCGGTGCTACAGAGTTCTTGAAGTGGTGGCCTAACTACGGCTACACTAGAAGAACAGTATTTGGTATC
TGCGCTCTGCTGAAGCCAGTTACCTTCGGAAAAAGAGTTGGTAGCTCTTGATCCGGCAAACAAACCACCG
CTGGTAGCGGTGGTTTTTTTGTTTGCAAGCAGCAGATTACGCGCAGAAAAAAAGGATCTCAAGAAGATCC
TTTGATCTTTTCTACGGGGTCTGACGCTCAGTGGAACGAAAACTCACGTTAAGGGATTTTGGTCATGAGA
TTATCAAAAAGGATCTTCACCTAGATCCTTTTAAATTAAAAATGAAGTTTTAAATCAATCTAAAGTATAT
ATGAGTAAACTTGGTCTGACAGTTACCAATGCTTAATCAGTGAGGCACCTATCTCAGCGATCTGTCTATT
TCGTTCATCCATAGTTGCCTGACTCCCCGTCGTGTAGATAACTACGATACGGGAGGGCTTACCATCTGGC
CCCAGTGCTGCAATGATACCGCGAGACCCACGCTCACCGGCTCCAGATTTATCAGCAATAAACCAGCCAG
CCGGAAGGGCCGAGCGCAGAAGTGGTCCTGCAACTTTATCCGCCTCCATCCAGTCTATTAATTGTTGCCG
GGAAGCTAGAGTAAGTAGTTCGCCAGTTAATAGTTTGCGCAACGTTGTTGCCATTGCTACAGGCATCGTG
GTGTCACGCTCGTCGTTTGGTATGGCTTCATTCAGCTCCGGTTCCCAACGATCAAGGCGAGTTACATGAT
CCCCCATGTTGTGCAAAAAAGCGGTTAGCTCCTTCGGTCCTCCGATCGTTGTCAGAAGTAAGTTGGCCGC
AGTGTTATCACTCATGGTTATGGCAGCACTGCATAATTCTCTTACTGTCATGCCATCCGTAAGATGCTTT
TCTGTGACTGGTGAGTACTCAACCAAGTCATTCTGAGAATAGTGTATGCGGCGACCGAGTTGCTCTTGCC
CGGCGTCAATACGGGATAATACCGCGCCACATAGCAGAACTTTAAAAGTGCTCATCATTGGAAAACGTTC
TTCGGGGCGAAAACTCTCAAGGATCTTACCGCTGTTGAGATCCAGTTCGATGTAACCCACTCGTGCACCC
AACTGATCTTCAGCATCTTTTACTTTCACCAGCGTTTCTGGGTGAGCAAAAACAGGAAGGCAAAATGCCG
CAAAAAAGGGAATAAGGGCGACACGGAAATGTTGAATACTCATACTCTTCCTTTTTCAATATTATTGAAG
CATTTATCAGGGTTATTGTCTCATGAGCGGATACATATTTGAATGTATTTAGAAAAATAAACAAATAGGG
GTTCCGCGCACATTTCCCCGAAAAGTGCCACCTGACGTCTAAGAAACCATTATTATCATGACATTAACCT
ATAAAAATAGGCGTATCACGAGGCCCTTTCGTC
